Addgene plasmid #60165: pNB788
Purpose: Firefly luciferase (Promega) yeast codon-optimized yellow fluorescent protein (yEVenus) fusion driven by RNR1 promoter.
Depositing lab: Nicolas Buchler. Depositing organization: Duke University. Publication: Measuring fast gene dynamics in single cells with time-lapse luminescence microscopy. Mazo-Vargas A, Park H, Aydin M, Buchler NE. Mol Biol Cell. 2014 Sep 17. pii: mbc.E14-07-1187. 10.1091/mbc.E14-07-1187 PubMed 25232010.
Backbone
  Vector backbone: p406
  Backbone size w/o insert (bp): 5820
  Total vector size (bp): 8205
  Vector type: Yeast Expression
  Selectable markers: URA3
Growth in bacteria
  Bacterial resistance: Ampicillin, 100 μg/mL
  Growth temperature: 37°C
  Growth strain: DH5alpha
  Copy number: High Copy
Gene/Insert
  Gene/Insert name: FLuc-yEVenus (alt names: Firefly luciferase and yeast codon-optimized yellow fluorescent protein fusion; p406-RNR1pr-FLuc-yEVenus)
  Species: Photinus pyralis
  Insert size (bp): 2385
  Mutation: FLuc has A4V & S504G (no functional effect)
  Promoter: RNR1pr
  Cloning method: Restriction Enzyme; 5′ cloning site PacI (not destroyed); 3′ cloning site AscI (not destroyed)
  Sequencing primers: 5′ cactttatgcttccggctcctatgtt; 3′ CTGCCGGTAGAGGTGTGGTCAATAAG
Terms and licenses: Academic/Nonprofit Terms; Industry Terms: Not Available to Industry
How to cite: pNB788 was a gift from Nicolas Buchler (Addgene plasmid # 60165 ; http://n2t.net/addgene:60165 ; RRID:Addgene_60165)
