[The description below was written by a language model from this plasmid's Addgene catalogue record and pLannotate feature annotations shown in this document.]
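Description:
pNB788 is a yeast expression plasmid built on the p406 backbone, about 8.2 kb in total. It is propagated in E. coli through a high-copy ColE1/pUC-type origin with ampicillin selection (AmpR/bla), and carries an f1 phage origin along with pBluescript-derived remnants (lac promoter/operator, lacZα fragment, T3 and T7 promoters flanking the cloning region). Selection in yeast relies on the S. cerevisiae URA3 marker with its own promoter, which complements uracil auxotrophy and can be counterselected with 5-FOA. The feature table shows no yeast replication origin or centromere (no 2μ or CEN/ARS), which is consistent with an integrating-type vector, although the record does not state this explicitly.

The roughly 2.4 kb insert, cloned between retained PacI and AscI sites, encodes firefly (Photinus pyralis) luciferase fused in frame at its C-terminus to yEVenus, a yeast codon-optimized yellow fluorescent protein; the annotation software labels this portion as a yeGFP fragment because of its close sequence relationship. The luciferase carries A4V and S504G substitutions that the depositor reports as having no functional effect. Expression is driven by the RNR1 promoter, which is not annotated automatically but presumably lies in the unannotated stretch upstream of the luciferase coding sequence, and transcription ends at the ADH1 terminator. Short fragments of a TEF promoter and CYC1 terminator lie downstream and appear to be cloning leftovers.

The fusion gives both a luminescent and a fluorescent readout of RNR1 promoter activity from one protein. The associated work concerns measuring fast gene expression dynamics in single yeast cells by time-lapse luminescence microscopy.
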