Features (pLannotate 1.2.2; 22 found; start..end, strand, type, name):
     96..200     +  promoter       AmpR promoter: bla
    201..1061    +  CDS            AmpR: β-lactamase; bla; confers resistance to ampicillin, carbenicillin, and related antibiotics
   1232..1820    +  rep_origin     ori: high-copy-number ColE1/pMB1/pBR322/pUC origin of replication
   2003..2095    +  CDS            lacI (fragment): lac repressor; lacI; The lac repressor binds to the lac operator to inhibit transcription in E. coli. This inhibition can be relieved by adding lactose or isopropyl-β-D-thiogalactopyranoside (IPTG).
   2108..2129    +  protein_bind   CAP binding site: CAP binding activates transcription in the presence of cAMP. E. coli catabolite activator protein
   2144..2174    +  promoter       lac promoter: promoter for the E. coli lac operon
   2182..2198    +  protein_bind   lac operator: The lac repressor binds to the lac operator to inhibit transcription in E. coli. This inhibition can be relieved by adding lactose or isopropyl-β-D-thiogalactopyranoside (IPTG). lac repressor encoded by lacI
   2243..2261    +  promoter       T3 promoter: promoter for bacteriophage T3 RNA polymerase
   2274..2296    +  misc_feature   MCS (fragment): pBluescript multiple cloning site
   3254..4903    +  CDS            luciferase: firefly luciferase; luc+; enhanced luc+ version of the luciferase gene
   4916..5621    +  CDS            yeGFP (fragment): yeast-enhanced green fluorescent protein codons optimized for translation in S. cerevisiae and C. albicans
   5653..5840    +  terminator     ADH1 terminator: S. cerevisiae ADH1; transcription terminator for the S. cerevisiae alcohol dehydrogenase 1 (ADH1) gene
   5915..6122    +  promoter       TEF promoter (fragment): Ashbya gossypii TEF promoter
   6113..6192    +  terminator     CYC1 terminator (fragment): S. cerevisiae CYC1; transcription terminator for CYC1
   6211..6229    -  promoter       T7 promoter: promoter for bacteriophage T7 RNA polymerase
   6237..6392    +  CDS            lacZα (fragment): LacZα fragment of β-galactosidase; lacZ fragment
   6400..6855    +  rep_origin     f1 ori (sequence partly withheld): f1 bacteriophage origin of replication; arrow indicates direction of (+) strand synthesis
   6856..6907    -  misc_feature   bom (fragment): basis of mobility region from pBR322
   6986..7789    -  CDS            URA3: orotidine-5'-phosphate decarboxylase, required for uracil biosynthesis; S. cerevisiae URA3; yeast auxotrophic marker, counterselectable with 5-fluoroorotic acid (5-FOA)
   7790..8005    -  promoter       URA3 promoter: S. cerevisiae URA3
   8020..8069    -  misc_feature   bom (fragment): basis of mobility region from pBR322
   8171..1       -  CDS            rop (fragment) (across the origin): Rop protein, which maintains plasmids at low copy number; rop
>Addgene plasmid #60165 | pNB788 | depositor full sequence | sequence record 96374 | pNB788 sequence 8205 bps
GACGAAAGGGCCTCGTGATACGCCTATTTTTATAGGTTAATGTCATGATAATAATGGTTTCTTAGACGTC
AGGTGGCACTTTTCGGGGAAATGTGCGCGGAACCCCTATTTGTTTATTTTTCTAAATACATTCAAATATG
TATCCGCTCATGAGACAATAACCCTGATAAATGCTTCAATAATATTGAAAAAGGAAGAGTATGAGTATTC
AACATTTCCGTGTCGCCCTTATTCCCTTTTTTGCGGCATTTTGCCTTCCTGTTTTTGCTCACCCAGAAAC
GCTGGTGAAAGTAAAAGATGCTGAAGATCAGTTGGGTGCACGAGTGGGTTACATCGAACTGGATCTCAAC
AGCGGTAAGATCCTTGAGAGTTTTCGCCCCGAAGAACGTTTTCCAATGATGAGCACTTTTAAAGTTCTGC
TATGTGGCGCGGTATTATCCCGTATTGACGCCGGGCAAGAGCAACTCGGTCGCCGCATACACTATTCTCA
GAATGACTTGGTTGAGTACTCACCAGTCACAGAAAAGCATCTTACGGATGGCATGACAGTAAGAGAATTA
TGCAGTGCTGCCATAACCATGAGTGATAACACTGCGGCCAACTTACTTCTGACAACGATCGGAGGACCGA
AGGAGCTAACCGCTTTTTTGCACAACATGGGGGATCATGTAACTCGCCTTGATCGTTGGGAACCGGAGCT
GAATGAAGCCATACCAAACGACGAGCGTGACACCACGATGCCTGTAGCAATGGCAACAACGTTGCGCAAA
CTATTAACTGGCGAACTACTTACTCTAGCTTCCCGGCAACAATTAATAGACTGGATGGAGGCGGATAAAG
TTGCAGGACCACTTCTGCGCTCGGCCCTTCCGGCTGGCTGGTTTATTGCTGATAAATCTGGAGCCGGTGA
GCGTGGGTCTCGCGGTATCATTGCAGCACTGGGGCCAGATGGTAAGCCCTCCCGTATCGTAGTTATCTAC
ACGACGGGGAGTCAGGCAACTATGGATGAACGAAATAGACAGATCGCTGAGATAGGTGCCTCACTGATTA
AGCATTGGTAACTGTCAGACCAAGTTTACTCATATATACTTTAGATTGATTTAAAACTTCATTTTTAATT
TAAAAGGATCTAGGTGAAGATCCTTTTTGATAATCTCATGACCAAAATCCCTTAACGTGAGTTTTCGTTC
CACTGAGCGTCAGACCCCGTAGAAAAGATCAAAGGATCTTCTTGAGATCCTTTTTTTCTGCGCGTAATCT
GCTGCTTGCAAACAAAAAAACCACCGCTACCAGCGGTGGTTTGTTTGCCGGATCAAGAGCTACCAACTCT
TTTTCCGAAGGTAACTGGCTTCAGCAGAGCGCAGATACCAAATACTGTCCTTCTAGTGTAGCCGTAGTTA
GGCCACCACTTCAAGAACTCTGTAGCACCGCCTACATACCTCGCTCTGCTAATCCTGTTACCAGTGGCTG
CTGCCAGTGGCGATAAGTCGTGTCTTACCGGGTTGGACTCAAGACGATAGTTACCGGATAAGGCGCAGCG
GTCGGGCTGAACGGGGGGTTCGTGCACACAGCCCAGCTTGGAGCGAACGACCTACACCGAACTGAGATAC
CTACAGCGTGAGCTATGAGAAAGCGCCACGCTTCCCGAAGGGAGAAAGGCGGACAGGTATCCGGTAAGCG
GCAGGGTCGGAACAGGAGAGCGCACGAGGGAGCTTCCAGGGGGAAACGCCTGGTATCTTTATAGTCCTGT
CGGGTTTCGCCACCTCTGACTTGAGCGTCGATTTTTGTGATGCTCGTCAGGGGGGCGGAGCCTATGGAAA
AACGCCAGCAACGCGGCCTTTTTACGGTTCCTGGCCTTTTGCTGGCCTTTTGCTCACATGTTCTTTCCTG
CGTTATCCCCTGATTCTGTGGATAACCGTATTACCGCCTTTGAGTGAGCTGATACCGCTCGCCGCAGCCG
AACGACCGAGCGCAGCGAGTCAGTGAGCGAGGAAGCGGAAGAGCGCCCAATACGCAAACCGCCTCTCCCC
GCGCGTTGGCCGATTCATTAATGCAGCTGGCACGACAGGTTTCCCGACTGGAAAGCGGGCAGTGAGCGCA
ACGCAATTAATGTGAGTTAGCTCACTCATTAGGCACCCCAGGCTTTACACTTTATGCTTCCGGCTCGTAT
GTTGTGTGGAATTGTGAGCGGATAACAATTTCACACAGGAAACAGCTATGACCATGATTACGCCAAGCGC
GCAATTAACCCTCACTAAAGGGAACAAAAGCTGGAGCTCCACCGCGGTGGCGGCCGTCACTGTGTATAGT
AGATCTGCAGCTCAGTCACATGAGACATTAACGTATATAAATATATAAATATATATATATCCATTAAATA
ACGAAGTAGGACATGGTCTAAAAATAGTGCTTCTCATGTATTGATTTTGAGTAGCCATAAGAATAATTAT
TGATTTCAAGATCTTTGATCTCCTTACATCCAAAATTATAATACCACTTTATGGTATCACGACATCACCA
CAACAGAGAAGGATTGCCGCATTTGGATATCGTAAACAAAGGCGTTACCATAGAAATGTACTGATTGGCA
GAATTACTCTTCAGGAGAATCTTTCATACAAAGGAATTCCATTGGGGAAAATCTCGTTACCAAGTCAATG
CTGAACTTTCTATGGCCTTTGTTTACTATCGTTAATTATTTTACGACCACTTCTGGGTAGAAATATTTCG
TAGCCCTGGAACGAGCTTGTTTACGCGTTTTATCCCATTATATGGCACCCAAATCAAATTTAAAAAGAAA
AAACGCGTAAACAGTGTCGGGTAAGTTCATCCTCTGTTACTTTAATTGCTTCTTTTTTTGAAATTCTAAG
TAAACGCGTCATTTTGATCCTCAGGACACAGAAATCCTTGCAGAATCTTATTGGGTGTTGAATAGAGGAC
GCGTAAAAACGATATGGAAATTTTTTTCATATAGTGTAGAAAGAATAGGTTGGCGTAGGTAGTTTCGTGT
TTGATAGAAACCTCCAACAAAGTCTGCAGCTCACGTTTTAGAATAACAAGTTTAGAGTTTATCTTGTTGC
CTTTGTTAAGTCAGTACCATTGAATAAAAATTATATAAAGGAGCTAATATTTCATTGTTGGAAAATTACT
CTACCATAATTGAAGCATATCTCATCCTTTTCATCCTTTTCAACGCAAGAGAGACACCAACGAACAACAC
TTTATTTGTTGATATATTAACATCTTAATTAACATGGAAGACGTCAAAAACATAAAGAAAGGCCCGGCGC
CATTCTATCCGCTGGAAGATGGAACCGCTGGAGAGCAACTGCATAAGGCTATGAAGAGATACGCCCTGGT
TCCTGGAACAATTGCTTTTACAGATGCACATATCGAGGTGGACATCACTTACGCTGAGTACTTCGAAATG
TCCGTTCGGTTGGCAGAAGCTATGAAACGATATGGGCTGAATACAAATCACAGAATCGTCGTATGCAGTG
AAAACTCTCTTCAATTCTTTATGCCGGTGTTGGGCGCGTTATTTATCGGAGTTGCAGTTGCGCCCGCGAA
CGACATTTATAATGAACGTGAATTGCTCAACAGTATGGGCATTTCGCAGCCTACCGTGGTGTTCGTTTCC
AAAAAGGGGTTGCAAAAAATTTTGAACGTGCAAAAAAAGCTCCCAATCATCCAAAAAATTATTATCATGG
ATTCTAAAACGGATTACCAGGGATTTCAGTCGATGTACACGTTCGTCACATCTCATCTACCTCCCGGTTT
TAATGAATACGATTTTGTGCCAGAGTCCTTCGATAGGGACAAGACAATTGCACTGATCATGAACTCCTCT
GGATCTACTGGTCTGCCTAAAGGTGTCGCTCTGCCTCATAGAACTGCCTGCGTGAGATTCTCGCATGCCA
GAGATCCTATTTTTGGCAATCAAATCATTCCGGATACTGCGATTTTAAGTGTTGTTCCATTCCATCACGG
TTTTGGAATGTTTACTACACTCGGATATTTGATATGTGGATTTCGAGTCGTCTTAATGTATAGATTTGAA
GAAGAGCTGTTTCTGAGGAGCCTTCAGGATTACAAGATTCAAAGTGCGCTGCTGGTGCCAACCCTATTCT
CCTTCTTCGCCAAAAGCACTCTGATTGACAAATACGATTTATCTAATTTACACGAAATTGCTTCTGGTGG
CGCTCCCCTCTCTAAGGAAGTCGGGGAAGCGGTTGCCAAGAGGTTCCATCTGCCAGGTATCAGGCAAGGA
TATGGGCTCACTGAGACTACATCAGCTATTCTGATTACACCCGAGGGGGATGATAAACCGGGCGCGGTCG
GTAAAGTTGTTCCATTTTTTGAAGCGAAGGTTGTGGATCTGGATACCGGGAAAACGCTGGGCGTTAATCA
AAGAGGCGAACTGTGTGTGAGAGGTCCTATGATTATGTCCGGTTATGTAAACAATCCGGAAGCGACCAAC
GCCTTGATTGACAAGGATGGATGGCTACATTCTGGAGACATAGCTTACTGGGACGAAGACGAACACTTCT
TCATCGTTGACCGCCTGAAGTCTCTGATTAAGTACAAAGGCTATCAGGTGGCTCCCGCTGAATTGGAATC
CATCTTGCTCCAACACCCCAACATCTTCGACGCAGGTGTCGCAGGTCTTCCCGACGATGACGCCGGTGAA
CTTCCCGCCGCCGTTGTTGTTTTGGAGCACGGAAAGACGATGACGGAAAAAGAGATCGTGGATTACGTCG
CCAGTCAAGTAACAACCGCGAAAAAGTTGCGCGGAGGAGTTGTGTTTGTGGACGAAGTACCGAAAGGTCT
TACCGGAAAACTCGACGCAAGAAAAATCAGAGAGATCCTCATAAAGGCCAAGAAGGGCGGAAAGATCGCC
GTGGGTGGGGGATCAATGTCTAAAGGTGAAGAATTATTCACTGGTGTTGTCCCAATTTTGGTTGAATTAG
ATGGTGATGTTAATGGTCACAAATTTTCTGTCTCCGGTGAAGGTGAAGGTGATGCTACTTACGGTAAATT
GACCTTAAAATTGATTTGTACTACTGGTAAATTGCCAGTTCCATGGCCAACCTTAGTCACTACTTTAGGT
TATGGTTTGCAATGTTTTGCTAGATACCCAGATCATATGAAACAACATGACTTTTTCAAGTCTGCCATGC
CAGAAGGTTATGTTCAAGAAAGAACTATTTTTTTCAAAGATGACGGTAACTACAAGACCAGAGCTGAAGT
CAAGTTTGAAGGTGATACCTTAGTTAATAGAATCGAATTAAAAGGTATTGATTTTAAAGAAGATGGTAAC
ATTTTAGGTCACAAATTGGAATACAACTATAACTCTCACAATGTTTACATCACTGCTGACAAACAAAAGA
ATGGTATCAAAGCTAACTTCAAAATTAGACACAACATTGAAGATGGTGGTGTTCAATTAGCTGACCATTA
TCAACAAAATACTCCAATTGGTGATGGTCCAGTCTTGTTACCAGACAACCATTACTTATCCTATCAATCT
GCCTTATCCAAAGATCCAAACGAAAAGAGAGACCACATGGTCTTGTTAGAATTTGTTACTGCTGCTGGTA
TTACCCATGGTATTGATGAATCTCGAGAATAAGGCGCGCCACTTCTAAATAAGCGAATTTCTTATGATTT
ATGATTTTTATTATTAAATAAGTTATAAAAAAAATAAGTGTATACAAATTTTAAAGTGACTCTTAGGTTT
TAAAACGAAAATTCTTATTCTTGAGTAACTCTTTCCTGTAGGTCAGGTTGCTTTCTCAGGTATAGTATGA
GGTCGCTCTTATTGACCACACCTCTACCGGCAGATCCGCTAGGGATAACAGGGTAATATAGATCTGTTTA
GCTTGCCTCGTCCCCGCCGGGTCACCCGGCCAGCGACATGGAGGCCCAGAATACCCTCCTTGACAGTCTT
GACGTGCGCAGCTCAGGGGCATGATGTGACTGTCGCCCGTACATTTAGCCCATACATCCCCATGTATAAT
CATTTGCATCCATACATTTTGATGGCCGCACGGCGCGAAGCAAAAATTACGGCTCCTCGCTGCAGACCTG
CGAGCAGGGAAACGCTCCCCTCACAGACGCGTGTACGCATGTAACATTATACTGAAAACCTTGCTTGAGA
AGGTTTTGGGACGCTCGAAGGCTTTAATTTGCGGCCGGTACCCAATTCGCCCTATAGTGAGTCGTATTAC
GCGCGCTCACTGGCCGTCGTTTTACAACGTCGTGACTGGGAAAACCCTGGCGTTACCCAACTTAATCGCC
TTGCAGCACATCCCCCTTTCGCCAGCTGGCGTAATAGCGAAGAGGCCCGCACCGATCGCCCTTCCCAACA
GTTGCGCAGCCTGAATGGCGAATGGCGCG
[124 nt withheld, positions 6400-6523]
C
[91 nt withheld, positions 6525-6615]
A
[49 nt withheld, positions 6617-6665]
CCTTTGACGTTGGAGTCCACGTTCTTT
[37 nt withheld, positions 6693-6729]
ACCCTATCTCGGTCTATTCTTTTGATTTATAAGGGATTTTGCCGATTTCGGCCTATTGGTTAAAAAATGA
GCTGATTTAACAAAAATTTAACGCGAATTTTAACAAAATATTAACGTTTACAATTTCCTGATGCGGTATT
TTCTCCTTACGCATCTGTGCGGTATTTCACACCGCATAGGGTAATAACTGATATAATTAAATTGAAGCTC
TAATTTGTGAGTTTAGTATACATGCATTTACTTATAATACAGTTTTTTAGTTTTGCTGGCCGCATCTTCT
CAAATATGCTTCCCAGCCTGCTTTTCTGTAACGTTCACCCTCTACCTTAGCATCCCTTCCCTTTGCAAAT
AGTCCTCTTCCAACAATAATAATGTCAGATCCTGTAGAGACCACATCATCCACGGTTCTATACTGTTGAC
CCAATGCGTCTCCCTTGTCATCTAAACCCACACCGGGTGTCATAATCAACCAATCGTAACCTTCATCTCT
TCCACCCATGTCTCTTTGAGCAATAAAGCCGATAACAAAATCTTTGTCGCTCTTCGCAATGTCAACAGTA
CCCTTAGTATATTCTCCAGTAGATAGGGAGCCCTTGCATGACAATTCTGCTAACATCAAAAGGCCTCTAG
GTTCCTTTGTTACTTCTTCTGCCGCCTGCTTCAAACCGCTAACAATACCTGGGCCCACCACACCGTGTGC
ATTCGTAATGTCTGCCCATTCTGCTATTCTGTATACACCCGCAGAGTACTGCAATTTGACTGTATTACCA
ATGTCAGCAAATTTTCTGTCTTCGAAGAGTAAAAAATTGTACTTGGCGGATAATGCCTTTAGCGGCTTAA
CTGTGCCCTCCATGGAAAAATCAGTCAAGATATCCACATGTGTTTTTAGTAAACAAATTTTGGGACCTAA
TGCTTCAACTAACTCCAGTAATTCCTTGGTGGTACGAACATCCAATGAAGCACACAAGTTTGTTTGCTTT
TCGTGCATGATATTAAATAGCTTGGCAGCAACAGGACTAGGATGAGTAGCAGCACGTTCCTTATATGTAG
CTTTCGACATGATTTATCTTCGTTTCCTGCAGGTTTTTGTTCTGTGCAGTTGGGTTAAGAATACTGGGCA
ATTTCATGTTTCTTCAACACTACATATGCGTATATATACCAATCTAAGTCTGTGCTCCTTCCTTCGTTCT
TCCTTCTGTTCGGAGATTACCGAATCAAAAAAATTTCAAAGAAACCGAAATCAAAAAAAAGAATAAAAAA
AAAATGATGAATTGAATTGAAAAGCTGTGGTATGGTGCACTCTCAGTACAATCTGCTCTGATGCCGCATA
GTTAAGCCAGCCCCGACACCCGCCAACACCCGCTGACGCGCCCTGACGGGCTTGTCTGCTCCCGGCATCC
GCTTACAGACAAGCTGTGACCGTCTCCGGGAGCTGCATGTGTCAGAGGTTTTCACCGTCATCACCGAAAC
GCGCGA
