>Addgene plasmid #60165 | pNB788 | addgene partial sequence | sequence record 98222 | M13pUC-Rev 5'-AGCGGATAACAATTTCACACAGG-3'
TGACCATGATTACGCCAAGCGCGCAATTAACCCTCACTAAAGGGAACAAAAGCTGGAGCTCCACCGCGGT
GGCGGCCGTCACTGTGTATAGTAGATCTGCAGCTCAGTCACATGAGACATTAACGTATATAAATATATAA
ATATATATATATCCATTAAATAACGAAGTAGGACATGGTCTAAAAATAGTGCTTCTCATGTATTGATTTT
GAGTAGCCATAAGAATAATTATTGATTTCAAGATCTTTGATCTCCTTACATCCAAAATTATAATACCACT
TTATGGTATCACGACATCACCACAACAGAGAAGGATTGCCGCATTTGGATATCGTAAACAAAGGCGTTAC
CATAGAAATGTACTGATTGGCAGAATTACTCTTCAGGAGAATCTTTCATACAAAGGAATTCCATTGGGGA
AAATCTCGTTACCAAGTCAATGCTGAACTTTCTATGGCCTTTGTTTACTATCGTTAATTATTTTACGACC
ACTTCTGGGTAGAAATATTTCGTAGCCCTGGAACGAGCTTGTTTACGCGTTTTATCCCATTATATGGCAC
CCAAATCAAATTTAAAAAGAAAAAACGCGTAAACAGTGTCGGGTAAGTTCATCCTCTGTTACTTTAATTG
CTTCTTTTTTTGAAATTCTAAGTAAACGCGTCATTTTGATCCTCAGGACACAGAAATCCTTGCAGAATCT
TATTGGGTGTTGAATAGAGGACGCGTAAAAACGATATGGAAATTTTTTTCATATAGTGTAGAAAGAATAG
GTTGGCGTAGGTAGTTTCGTGTTTGATAGAAACCTCCAACAAAGTCTGCAGCTCACGTTTTAGAATAACA
AGTTTAGAGTTTATCTTGTTGCCTTTGTTAAGTCAGTACCATTGAATAAA
