>Addgene plasmid #60165 | pNB788 | addgene partial sequence | sequence record 98224 | pHybLex_rev 5'-GAGTCACTTTAAAATTTGTATACAC-3'
AACTTATTTAATAATAAAAATCATAAATCATAAGAAATTCGCTTATTTAGAAGTGGCGCGCCTTATTCTC
GAGATTCATCAATACCATGGGTAATACCAGCAGCAGTAACAAATTCTAACAAGACCATGTGGTCTCTCTT
TTCGTTTGGATCTTTGGATAAGGCAGATTGATAGGATAAGTAATGGTTGTCTGGTAACAAGACTGGACCA
TCACCAATTGGAGTATTTTGTTGATAATGGTCAGCTAATTGAACACCACCATCTTCAATGTTGTGTCTAA
TTTTGAAGTTAGCTTTGATACCATTCTTTTGTTTGTCAGCAGTGATGTAAACATTGTGAGAGTTATAGTT
GTATTCCAATTTGTGACCTAAAATGTTACCATCTTCTTTAAAATCAATACCTTTTAATTCGATTCTATTA
ACTAAGGTATCACCTTCAAACTTGACTTCAGCTCTGGTCTTGTAGTTACCGTCATCTTTGAAAAAAATAG
TTCTTTCTTGAACATAACCTTCTGGCATGGCAGACTTGAAAAAGTCATGTTGTTTCATATGATCTGGGTA
TCTAGCAAAACATTGCAAACCATAACCTAAAGTAGTGACTAAGGTTGGCCATGGAACTGGCAATTTACCA
GTAGTACAAATCAATTTTAAGGTCAATTTACCGTAAGTAGCATCACCTTCACCTTCACCGGAGACAGAAA
ATTTGTGACCATTAACATCACCATCTAATTCAACCAAAATTGGGACAACACCAGTGAATAATTCTTCACC
TTTAGACATTGATCCCCCACCCACGGCGATCTTTCCGCCCTTCTTGGCCTTTATGAGGATCTCTCTGATT
TTTCTTGCGTCGAGTTTTCCGGTAAGACCTTTCGGTACTTCGTCCACAAACACAACTCCTCCGCGCAACT
TTTTCGCGGTTGTTACTTGACCGGCGACGTAATCCACGATCTCTTTTTCCGTCATCGTCTTTCCGTG
