>Addgene plasmid #60165 | pNB788 | addgene partial sequence | sequence record 98613 | yGFP-R 5'-GCATCACCTTCACCTTCACC-3'
TTGTGACCATTAACATCACCATCTAATTCAACCAAAATTGGGACAACACCAGTGAATAATTCTTCACCTT
TAGACATTGATCCCCCACCCACGGCGATCTTTCCGCCCTTCTTGGCCTTTATGAGGATCTCTCTGATTTT
TCTTGCGTCGAGTTTTCCGGTAAGACCTTTCGGTACTTCGTCCACAAACACAACTCCTCCGCGCAACTTT
TTCGCGGTTGTTACTTGACCGGCGACGTAATCCACGATCTCTTTTTCCGTCATCGTCTTTCCGTGCTCCA
AAACAACAACGGCGGCGGGAAGTTCACCGGCGTCATCGTCGGGAAGACCTGCGACACCTGCGTCGAAGAT
GTTGGGGTGTTGGAGCAAGATGGATTCCAATTCAGCGGGAGCCACCTGATAGCCTTTGTACTTAATCAGA
GACTTCAGGCGGTCAACGATGAAGAAGTGTTCGTCTTCGTCCCAGTAAGCTATGTCTCCAGAATGTAGCC
ATCCATCCTTGTCAATCAAGGCGTTGGTCGCTTCCGGATTGTTTACATAACCGGACATAATCATAGGACC
TCTCACACACAGTTCGCCTCTTTGATTAACGCCCAGCGTTTTCCCGGTATCCAGATCCACAACCTTCGCT
TCAAAAAATGGAACAACTTTACCGACCGCGCCCGGTTTATCATCCCCCTCGGGTGTAATCAGAATAGCTG
ATGTAGTCTCAGTGAGCCCATATCCTTGCCTGATACCTGGCAGATGGAACCTCTTGGCAACCGCTTCCCC
GACTTCCTTAGAGAGGGGAGCGCCACCAGAAGCAATTTCGTGTAAATTAGATAAATCGTATTTGTCAATC
AGAGTGCTTTTGGCGAA
