>Addgene plasmid #60165 | pNB788 | addgene partial sequence | sequence record 98615 | Ppyralis-luc-R 5'-CAGCCCATATCGTTTCATAGCTTCT-3'
GGACATTTCGAAGTACTCAGCGTAAGTGATGTCCACCTCGATATGTGCATCTGTAAAAGCAATTGTTCCA
GGAACCAGGGCGTATCTCTTCATAGCCTTATGCAGTTGCTCTCCAGCGGTTCCATCTTCCAGCGGATAGA
ATGGCGCCGGGCCTTTCTTTATGTTTTTGACGTCTTCCATGTTAATTAAGATGTTAATATATCAACAAAT
AAAGTGTTGTTCGTTGGTGTCTCTCTTGCGTTGAAAAGGATGAAAAGGATGAGATATGCTTCAATTATGG
TAGAGTAATTTTCCAACAATGAAATATTAGCTCCTTTATATAATTTTTATTCAATGGTACTGACTTAACA
AAGGCAACAAGATAAACTCTAAACTTGTTATTCTAAAACGTGAGCTGCAGACTTTGTTGGAGGTTTCTAT
CAAACACGAAACTACCTACGCCAACCTATTCTTTCTACACTATATGAAAAAAATTTCCATATCGTTTTTA
CGCGTCCTCTATTCAACACCCAATAAGATTCTGCAAGGATTTCTGTGTCCTGAGGATCAAAATGACGCGT
TTACTTAGAATTTCAAAAAAAGAAGCAATTAAAGTAACAGAGGATGAACTTACCCGACACTGTTTACGCG
TTTTTTCTTTTTAAATTTGATTTGGGTGCCATATAATGGGATAAAACGCGTAAACAAGCTCGTTCCAGGG
CTACGAAATATTTCTACCCAGAAGTGGTCGTAAAATAATTAACGATAGTAAACAAAGGCCATAGAAAGTT
CAGCATTGACTTGGTAACGAGATTTTCCCCAATGGAATTCCTTTGTATGAAAGATTCTCCTGAAGAGTAA
TTCTGCCAATCAGTACATTTCTATGGTAACGCCTTTGTTTACGATATCCAAATGCGGCAATCCTTCTCTG
TTGTGGTGATGTCGTGATACCATAAAGTGGTATTATAATTTTGGATGTAAGGAGATCAAAGATCTTGAAA
TCAATAATTATTCTTATGGCTACTC
